LOCUS       Exported 6981 bp ds-DNA circular SYN 12-MAY-2021
DEFINITION  mammalian expression of N-terminally Flag-His8 tagged SARS-CoV-2
            Nsp13 under control of a tetracycline-inducible promoter.
ACCESSION   .
VERSION     .
KEYWORDS    pcDNA5-FRT-TO-FH-Nsp13
SOURCE      synthetic DNA construct
  ORGANISM  synthetic DNA construct
REFERENCE   1 (bases 1 to 6981)
  TITLE     Tollervey SARS-CoV-2 plasmids
REFERENCE   2 (bases 1 to 6981)
  AUTHORS   .
  TITLE     Direct Submission
  JOURNAL   Exported May 12, 2021 from SnapGene Server 1.1.58
            http://www.snapgene.com
FEATURES             Location/Qualifiers
     source          1..6981
                     /organism="synthetic DNA construct"
                     /mol_type="other DNA"
     enhancer        151..530
                     /label=CMV enhancer
                     /note="human cytomegalovirus immediate early enhancer"
     promoter        531..734
                     /label=CMV promoter
                     /note="human cytomegalovirus (CMV) immediate early
                     promoter"
     primer_bind     685..705
                     /label=CMV-F
                     /note="Human CMV immediate early promoter, forward primer"
     protein_bind    736..754
                     /gene="tetO"
                     /label=tet operator
                     /bound_moiety="tetracycline repressor TetR"
                     /note="bacterial operator O2 for the tetR and tetA genes"
     protein_bind    757..775
                     /gene="tetO"
                     /label=tet operator
                     /bound_moiety="tetracycline repressor TetR"
                     /note="bacterial operator O2 for the tetR and tetA genes"
     primer_bind     785..809
                     /label=LNCX
                     /note="Human CMV promoter, forward primer"
     CDS             906..929
                     /codon_start=1
                     /product="FLAG(R) epitope tag, followed by an enterokinase
                     cleavage site"
                     /label=FLAG
                     /translation="DYKDDDDK"
     CDS             942..965
                     /codon_start=1
                     /product="8xHis affinity tag"
                     /label=8xHis
                     /translation="HHHHHHHH"
     primer_bind     complement(2849..2866)
                     /label=BGH-rev
                     /note="Bovine growth hormone terminator, reverse primer.
                     Also called BGH reverse"
     polyA_signal    2855..3079
                     /label=bGH poly(A) signal
                     /note="bovine growth hormone polyadenylation signal"
     primer_bind     complement(3212..3231)
                     /label=F1ori-R
                     /note="F1 origin, reverse primer"
     protein_bind    3363..3410
                     /label=FRT
                     /bound_moiety="FLP recombinase from the Saccharomyces
                     cerevisiae 2u plasmid"
                     /note="FLP-mediated recombination occurs in the 8-bp core
                     sequence TCTAGAAA (Turan and Bode, 2011)."
     CDS             3418..4440
                     /codon_start=1
                     /gene="aph(4)-Ia"
                     /product="aminoglycoside phosphotransferase from E. coli"
                     /label=HygR
                     /note="confers resistance to hygromycin"
                     /translation="KKPELTATSVEKFLIEKFDSVSDLMQLSEGEESRAFSFDVGGRGY
                     VLRVNSCADGFYKDRYVYRHFASAALPIPEVLDIGEFSESLTYCISRRAQGVTLQDLPE
                     TELPAVLQPVAEAMDAIAAADLSQTSGFGPFGPQGIGQYTTWRDFICAIADPHVYHWQT
                     VMDDTVSASVAQALDELMLWAEDCPEVRHLVHADFGSNNVLTDNGRITAVIDWSEAMFG
                     DSQYEVANIFFWRPWLACMEQQTRYFERRHPELAGSPRLRAYMLRIGLDQLYQSLVDGN
                     FDDAAWAQGRCDAIVRSGAGTVGRTQIARRSAAVWTDGCVEVLADSGNRRPSTRPRAKE
                     "
     polyA_signal    4570..4691
                     /label=SV40 poly(A) signal
                     /note="SV40 polyadenylation signal"
     primer_bind     complement(4607..4626)
                     /label=SV40pA-R
                     /note="SV40 polyA, reverse primer"
     primer_bind     4661..4680
                     /label=EBV-rev
                     /note="SV40 polyA terminator, reverse primer"
     primer_bind     complement(4740..4756)
                     /label=M13 rev
                     /note="common sequencing primer, one of multiple similar
                     variants"
     primer_bind     complement(4740..4756)
                     /label=M13 Reverse
                     /note="In lacZ gene. Also called M13-rev"
     primer_bind     complement(4753..4775)
                     /label=M13/pUC Reverse
                     /note="In lacZ gene"
     protein_bind    4764..4780
                     /label=lac operator
                     /bound_moiety="lac repressor encoded by lacI"
                     /note="The lac repressor binds to the lac operator to
                     inhibit transcription in E. coli. This inhibition can be
                     relieved by adding lactose or
                     isopropyl-beta-D-thiogalactopyranoside (IPTG)."
     promoter        complement(4788..4818)
                     /label=lac promoter
                     /note="promoter for the E. coli lac operon"
     protein_bind    4833..4854
                     /label=CAP binding site
                     /bound_moiety="E. coli catabolite activator protein"
                     /note="CAP binding activates transcription in the presence
                     of cAMP."
     primer_bind     complement(4971..4988)
                     /label=L4440
                     /note="L4440 vector, forward primer"
     rep_origin      complement(5142..5730)
                     /direction=LEFT
                     /label=ori
                     /note="high-copy-number ColE1/pMB1/pBR322/pUC origin of
                     replication"
     primer_bind     complement(5222..5241)
                     /label=pBR322ori-F
                     /note="pBR322 origin, forward primer"
     CDS             complement(5901..6761)
                     /codon_start=1
                     /gene="bla"
                     /product="beta-lactamase"
                     /label=AmpR
                     /note="confers resistance to ampicillin, carbenicillin, and
                     related antibiotics"
                     /translation="MSIQHFRVALIPFFAAFCLPVFAHPETLVKVKDAEDQLGARVGYI
                     ELDLNSGKILESFRPEERFPMMSTFKVLLCGAVLSRIDAGQEQLGRRIHYSQNDLVEYS
                     PVTEKHLTDGMTVRELCSAAITMSDNTAANLLLTTIGGPKELTAFLHNMGDHVTRLDRW
                     EPELNEAIPNDERDTTMPVAMATTLRKLLTGELLTLASRQQLIDWMEADKVAGPLLRSA
                     LPAGWFIADKSGAGERGSRGIIAALGPDGKPSRIVVIYTTGSQATMDERNRQIAEIGAS
                     LIKHW"
     primer_bind     6524..6543
                     /label=Amp-R
                     /note="Ampicillin resistance gene, reverse primer"
     promoter        complement(6762..6866)
                     /gene="bla"
                     /label=AmpR promoter
     primer_bind     complement(6941..6960)
                     /label=pRS-marker
                     /note="pRS vectors, use to sequence yeast selectable
                     marker"
ORIGIN
        1 tccctgcttg tgtgttggag gtcgctgagt agtgcgcgag caaaatttaa gctacaacaa
       61 ggcaaggctt gaccgacaat tgcatgaaga atctgcttag ggttaggcgt tttgcgctgc
      121 ttcgcgatgt acgggccaga tatacgcgtt gacattgatt attgactagt tattaatagt
      181 aatcaattac ggggtcatta gttcatagcc catatatgga gttccgcgtt acataactta
      241 cggtaaatgg cccgcctggc tgaccgccca acgacccccg cccattgacg tcaataatga
      301 cgtatgttcc catagtaacg ccaataggga ctttccattg acgtcaatgg gtggagtatt
      361 tacggtaaac tgcccacttg gcagtacatc aagtgtatca tatgccaagt acgcccccta
      421 ttgacgtcaa tgacggtaaa tggcccgcct ggcattatgc ccagtacatg accttatggg
      481 actttcctac ttggcagtac atctacgtat tagtcatcgc tattaccatg gtgatgcggt
      541 tttggcagta catcaatggg cgtggatagc ggtttgactc acggggattt ccaagtctcc
      601 accccattga cgtcaatggg agtttgtttt ggcaccaaaa tcaacgggac tttccaaaat
      661 gtcgtaacaa ctccgcccca ttgacgcaaa tgggcggtag gcgtgtacgg tgggaggtct
      721 atataagcag agctctccct atcagtgata gagatctccc tatcagtgat agagatcgtc
      781 gacgagctcg tttagtgaac cgtcagatcg cctggagacg ccatccacgc tgttttgacc
      841 tccatagaag acaccgggac cgatccagcc tccggactct agcgtttaaa cttaagcttg
      901 agatggacta taaagatgac gatgacaagg ccgcagccgc acatcaccac catcatcacc
      961 atcacggatc cgggatggct gttggagcct gtgtgttgtg taacagccag acttccctga
     1021 gatgcggggc gtgcatacgc aggccgtttc tgtgctgtaa gtgttgttac gatcacgtca
     1081 tttctacaag ccacaagctg gtcttgagcg ttaaccctta tgtttgtaat gcccctggct
     1141 gcgatgttac tgatgtcacc cagttgtatt tgggtgggat gtcatattac tgtaagagcc
     1201 ataagccacc gatctcattc cccttgtgcg cgaacggaca agtatttggt ttgtacaaaa
     1261 acacgtgtgt aggatcagat aacgtaaccg atttcaatgc tattgcgacg tgtgattgga
     1321 caaatgcagg agattacatt cttgccaata cttgcacaga aagacttaaa ttgttcgctg
     1381 cggaaacatt gaaagcaact gaagagacgt ttaagctgtc atacggcatt gccaccgtga
     1441 gggaggtgct gtctgaccga gagctccatc tgtcctggga ggtcgggaaa ccccgacctc
     1501 cgttgaacag aaactacgtg tttaccggtt accgcgtcac aaagaattca aaggtgcaga
     1561 taggagaata tactttcgaa aagggagatt acggagacgc ggtggtttat cgaggcacga
     1621 cgacctacaa gctgaatgta ggcgattatt ttgtccttac atctcatacg gtcatgccat
     1681 tgagcgctcc cactctggtc ccacaggaac attatgtgag gattacaggc ctgtatccca
     1741 ctttgaacat aagtgatgaa ttttcctcta atgtcgcaaa ttaccaaaaa gtaggtatgc
     1801 agaagtattc cactctccag gggccgcccg gaactgggaa gagtcacttc gcaattgggt
     1861 tggctctgta ttatccaagc gcacgaatag tttacacagc atgtagccat gcggccgttg
     1921 atgcgctgtg cgagaaagcg ctgaaatacc ttcctattga caaatgcagc cggatcatcc
     1981 ccgcacgcgc ccgcgtggag tgttttgata agttcaaagt aaattcaacc ctggagcagt
     2041 atgtgttttg tacggtgaat gccctgccag aaacaactgc ggacatagtg gtgtttgacg
     2101 aaatatcaat ggcgactaat tatgacctta gtgtggtgaa cgctagattg cgagccaagc
     2161 actacgtata tataggcgat ccagctcaac tccccgctcc tcggacgctc ctgaccaagg
     2221 gaaccttgga gccagaatac ttcaattccg tctgccgact gatgaagacc ataggcccag
     2281 acatgttctt ggggacgtgt cgccgctgtc cagcagaaat agtggacacg gttagcgcgc
     2341 ttgtgtacga caataaactc aaggcacaca aagataagtc cgcccagtgt tttaaaatgt
     2401 tctataaagg tgttataact catgatgtct cctctgcaat caatcgaccc cagatcgggg
     2461 ttgtccgaga gtttctgaca cggaatcccg cttggcgaaa ggcggtgttt atctctccat
     2521 acaactctca gaatgccgtg gcctctaaga tccttggtct gcccacgcaa accgtagatt
     2581 ctagccaggg tagcgagtat gactacgtta tttttactca gacaacagaa actgctcata
     2641 gttgcaacgt caataggttc aatgtggcca ttacaagggc gaaggtgggt attctgtgta
     2701 ttatgagtga tcgagacctg tacgataaac ttcagtttac ctcactggag atcccccgca
     2761 gaaatgtggc caccctgcaa gcctaggaga tatccagcac agtggcggcc gctcgagtct
     2821 agagggcccg tttaaacccg ctgatcagcc tcgactgtgc cttctagttg ccagccatct
     2881 gttgtttgcc cctcccccgt gccttccttg accctggaag gtgccactcc cactgtcctt
     2941 tcctaataaa atgaggaaat tgcatcgcat tgtctgagta ggtgtcattc tattctgggg
     3001 ggtggggtgg ggcaggacag caagggggag gattgggaag acaatagcag gcatgctggg
     3061 gatgcggtgg gctctatggc ttctgaggcg gaaagaacca gctggggctc tagggggtat
     3121 ccccnnnnnn nnnnnnnnnn nnnnnnnnnn nnnnnnnnnn nnnnnnnnnn nnnnnnnnnn
     3181 nnnnnnnnnn nnnnnnnnnn nnnnnnnnnn nnnnnnnnnn nnnnnnnnnn nnnnnnnnnn
     3241 nnnnnnnncn nnnnnnnnnn nnnnnnnnnn nnnnnnnnnn nnnnnnnnnn nnnnnnnnnn
     3301 nnnnnnnnnn nnnnnnnnnn nnnnnnnnnn nnnnnnnnnn agggtgatgg ttcacgtacc
     3361 tagaagttcc tattccgaag ttcctattct ctagaaagta taggaacttc cttggccaaa
     3421 aagcctgaac tcaccgcgac gtctgtcgag aagtttctga tcgaaaagtt cgacagcgtc
     3481 tccgacctga tgcagctctc ggagggcgaa gaatctcgtg ctttcagctt cgatgtagga
     3541 gggcgtggat atgtcctgcg ggtaaatagc tgcgccgatg gtttctacaa agatcgttat
     3601 gtttatcggc actttgcatc ggccgcgctc ccgattccgg aagtgcttga cattggggaa
     3661 ttcagcgaga gcctgaccta ttgcatctcc cgccgtgcac agggtgtcac gttgcaagac
     3721 ctgcctgaaa ccgaactgcc cgctgttctg cagccggtcg cggaggccat ggatgcgatc
     3781 gctgcggccg atcttagcca gacgagcggg ttcggcccat tcggaccgca aggaatcggt
     3841 caatacacta catggcgtga tttcatatgc gcgattgctg atccccatgt gtatcactgg
     3901 caaactgtga tggacgacac cgtcagtgcg tccgtcgcgc aggctctcga tgagctgatg
     3961 ctttgggccg aggactgccc cgaagtccgg cacctcgtgc acgcggattt cggctccaac
     4021 aatgtcctga cggacaatgg ccgcataaca gcggtcattg actggagcga ggcgatgttc
     4081 ggggattccc aatacgaggt cgccaacatc ttcttctgga ggccgtggtt ggcttgtatg
     4141 gagcagcaga cgcgctactt cgagcggagg catccggagc ttgcaggatc gccgcggctc
     4201 cgggcgtata tgctccgcat tggtcttgac caactctatc agagcttggt tgacggcaat
     4261 ttcgatgatg cagcttgggc gcagggtcga tgcgacgcaa tcgtccgatc cggagccggg
     4321 actgtcgggc gtacacaaat cgcccgcaga agcgcggccg tctggaccga tggctgtgta
     4381 gaagtactcg ccgatagtgg aaaccgacgc cccagcactc gtccgagggc aaaggaatag
     4441 cacgtactac gagatttcga ttccaccgcc gccttctatg aaaggttggg cttcggaatc
     4501 gttttccggg acgccggctg gatgatcctc cagcgcgggg atctcatgct ggagttcttc
     4561 gcccacccca acttgtttat tgcagcttat aatggttaca aataaagcaa tagcatcaca
     4621 aatttcacaa ataaagcatt tttttcactg cattctagtt gtggtttgtc caaactcatc
     4681 aatgtatctt atcatgtctg tataccgtcg acctctagct agagcttggc gtaatcatgg
     4741 tcatagctgt ttcctgtgtg aaattgttat ccgctcacaa ttccacacaa catacgagcc
     4801 ggaagcataa agtgtaaagc ctggggtgcc taatgagtga gctaactcac attaattgcg
     4861 ttgcgctcac tgcccgcttt ccagtcggga aacctgtcgt gccagctgca ttaatgaatc
     4921 ggccaacgcg cggggagagg cggtttgcgt attgggcgct cttccgcttc ctcgctcact
     4981 gactcgctgc gctcggtcgt tcggctgcgg cgagcggtat cagctcactc aaaggcggta
     5041 atacggttat ccacagaatc aggggataac gcaggaaaga acatgtgagc aaaaggccag
     5101 caaaaggcca ggaaccgtaa aaaggccgcg ttgctggcgt ttttccatag gctccgcccc
     5161 cctgacgagc atcacaaaaa tcgacgctca agtcagaggt ggcgaaaccc gacaggacta
     5221 taaagatacc aggcgtttcc ccctggaagc tccctcgtgc gctctcctgt tccgaccctg
     5281 ccgcttaccg gatacctgtc cgcctttctc ccttcgggaa gcgtggcgct ttctcatagc
     5341 tcacgctgta ggtatctcag ttcggtgtag gtcgttcgct ccaagctggg ctgtgtgcac
     5401 gaaccccccg ttcagcccga ccgctgcgcc ttatccggta actatcgtct tgagtccaac
     5461 ccggtaagac acgacttatc gccactggca gcagccactg gtaacaggat tagcagagcg
     5521 aggtatgtag gcggtgctac agagttcttg aagtggtggc ctaactacgg ctacactaga
     5581 agaacagtat ttggtatctg cgctctgctg aagccagtta ccttcggaaa aagagttggt
     5641 agctcttgat ccggcaaaca aaccaccgct ggtagcggtg gtttttttgt ttgcaagcag
     5701 cagattacgc gcagaaaaaa aggatctcaa gaagatcctt tgatcttttc tacggggtct
     5761 gacgctcagt ggaacgaaaa ctcacgttaa gggattttgg tcatgagatt atcaaaaagg
     5821 atcttcacct agatcctttt aaattaaaaa tgaagtttta aatcaatcta aagtatatat
     5881 gagtaaactt ggtctgacag ttaccaatgc ttaatcagtg aggcacctat ctcagcgatc
     5941 tgtctatttc gttcatccat agttgcctga ctccccgtcg tgtagataac tacgatacgg
     6001 gagggcttac catctggccc cagtgctgca atgataccgc gagacccacg ctcaccggct
     6061 ccagatttat cagcaataaa ccagccagcc ggaagggccg agcgcagaag tggtcctgca
     6121 actttatccg cctccatcca gtctattaat tgttgccggg aagctagagt aagtagttcg
     6181 ccagttaata gtttgcgcaa cgttgttgcc attgctacag gcatcgtggt gtcacgctcg
     6241 tcgtttggta tggcttcatt cagctccggt tcccaacgat caaggcgagt tacatgatcc
     6301 cccatgttgt gcaaaaaagc ggttagctcc ttcggtcctc cgatcgttgt cagaagtaag
     6361 ttggccgcag tgttatcact catggttatg gcagcactgc ataattctct tactgtcatg
     6421 ccatccgtaa gatgcttttc tgtgactggt gagtactcaa ccaagtcatt ctgagaatag
     6481 tgtatgcggc gaccgagttg ctcttgcccg gcgtcaatac gggataatac cgcgccacat
     6541 agcagaactt taaaagtgct catcattgga aaacgttctt cggggcgaaa actctcaagg
     6601 atcttaccgc tgttgagatc cagttcgatg taacccactc gtgcacccaa ctgatcttca
     6661 gcatctttta ctttcaccag cgtttctggg tgagcaaaaa caggaaggca aaatgccgca
     6721 aaaaagggaa taagggcgac acggaaatgt tgaatactca tactcttcct ttttcaatat
     6781 tattgaagca tttatcaggg ttattgtctc atgagcggat acatatttga atgtatttag
     6841 aaaaataaac aaataggggt tccgcgcaca tttccccgaa aagtgccacc tgacgtcgac
     6901 ggatcgggag atctcccgat cccctatggt gcactctcag tacaatctgc tctgatgccg
     6961 catagttaag ccagtatctg c
//
