[The description below was written by a language model from this plasmid's Addgene catalogue record and the feature table of its GenBank file.]
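Description:
pcDNA5-FRT-TO-FH-Nsp13 is a 6,981 bp mammalian expression plasmid built on the commercial pcDNA5-FRT-TO backbone and designed for regulated, site-specific integration of a SARS-CoV-2 protein into host cell lines. In E. coli it is maintained at high copy through a ColE1/pUC-type origin and selected with ampicillin via the beta-lactamase gene. The expression cassette is driven by the human cytomegalovirus immediate early enhancer and promoter, immediately followed by two tet operator (O2) sites. In cells that express the tetracycline repressor, TetR binds these operators and blocks transcription until tetracycline or an analogue releases it. Transcripts terminate at the bovine growth hormone polyadenylation signal.

The payload is a codon-optimized open reading frame for Nsp13, a mature product of the viral ORF1ab polyprotein, fused at its N terminus to a backbone-encoded tandem tag consisting of a FLAG epitope (with an enterokinase cleavage site) and an 8xHis tag. The Nsp13 coding region itself is not annotated in the feature table, but it evidently occupies the interval between the tags and the bGH terminator. The cloning sites are not recorded.

Downstream lies an FRT site directly preceding a hygromycin resistance gene with an SV40 poly(A) signal and no annotated promoter of its own. This arrangement is characteristic of FLP-mediated integration systems. Recombination into a genomic FRT landing pad places the marker behind a resident promoter, so hygromycin resistance reports correct single-copy insertion. The construct belongs to a set of integrative vectors for inducible expression of SARS-CoV-2 proteins implicated in RNA metabolism, and the dual tag is suited to detection and tandem affinity purification.
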