Addgene plasmid #157713: pcDNA5-FRT-TO-FH-Nsp13
Purpose: mammalian expression of N-terminally Flag-His8 tagged SARS-CoV-2 Nsp13 under control of a tetracycline-inducible promoter
Depositing lab: David Tollervey. Depositing organization: University of Edinburgh. Publication: Integrative vectors for regulated expression of SARS-CoV-2 proteins implicated in RNA metabolism. Bresson S, Robertson N, Sani E, Turowski TW, Shchepachev V, Kompauerova M, Spanos C, Helwak A, Tollervey D. Wellcome Open Res. 2020 Nov 3;5:261. doi: 10.12688/wellcomeopenres.16322.1. eCollection 2020. PubMed 33313418.
Backbone
  Vector backbone: pcDNA5-FRT-TO
  Backbone manufacturer: Thermo Fisher
  Vector type: Mammalian Expression
  Selectable markers: Hygromycin
Growth in bacteria
  Bacterial resistance: Ampicillin, 100 μg/mL
  Growth temperature: 37°C
  Growth strain: DH5alpha
  Copy number: High Copy
Gene/Insert
  Gene/Insert name: FH-Nsp13
  Species: SARS-CoV-2
  Mutation: codon optimized
  Entrez Gene: ORF1ab (a.k.a. GU280_gp01)
  Tag / fusion protein: Flag-His8 (N terminal on backbone)
  Cloning method: Restriction Enzyme; 5′ cloning site Unknown (unknown if destroyed); 3′ cloning site Unknown (unknown if destroyed)
Resource information
  A portion of this plasmid was derived from a plasmid made by: IDT
Terms and licenses: Academic/Nonprofit Terms; Industry Terms
How to cite: pcDNA5-FRT-TO-FH-Nsp13 was a gift from David Tollervey (Addgene plasmid # 157713 ; http://n2t.net/addgene:157713 ; RRID:Addgene_157713)
